>Addgene plasmid #122570 | pGT-Ah3 | depositor full sequence | sequence record 234114 | pGT-Ah3 sequence 5749 bps
AACAACTTATATCGTATGGGGCTGACTTCAGGTGCTACATTTGAAGAGATAAATTGCACTGAAATCTAGA
AATATTTTATCTGATTAATAAGATGATCTTCTTGAGATCGTTTTGGTCTGCGCGTAATCTCTTGCTCTGA
AAACGAAAAAACCGCCTTGCAGGGCGGTTTTTCGAAGGTTCTCTGAGCTACCAACTCTTTGAACCGAGGT
AACTGGCTTGGAGGAGCGCAGTCACCAAAACTTGTCCTTTCAGTTTAGCCTTAACCGGCGCATGACTTCA
AGACTAACTCCTCTAAATCAATTACCAGTGGCTGCTGCCAGTGGTGCTTTTGCATGTCTTTCCGGGTTGG
ACTCAAGACGATAGTTACCGGATAAGGCGCAGCGGTCGGACTGAACGGGGGGTTCGTGCATACAGTCCAG
CTTGGAGCGAACTGCCTACCCGGAACTGAGTGTCAGGCGTGGAATGAGACAAACGCGGCCATAACAGCGG
AATGACACCGGTAAACCGAAAGGCAGGAACAGGAGAGCGCACGAGGGAGCCGCCAGGGGGAAACGCCTGG
TATCTTTATAGTCCTGTCGGGTTTCGCCACCACTGATTTGAGCGTCAGATTTCGTGATGCTTGTCAGGGG
GGCGGAGCCTATGGAAAAACGGCTTTGCCGCGGCCCTCTCACTTCCCTGTTAAGTATCTTCCTGGCATCT
TCCAGGAAATCTCCGCCCCGTTCGTAAGCCATTTCCGCTCGCCGCAGTCGAACGACCGAGCGTAGCGAGT
CAGTGAGCGAGGAAGCGGAATATATCCAGATCCTCTACGCCGGACGCATCGTGGCCGGATCAATTCCGTG
ATAGGTGGGCTGCCCTTCCTGGTTGGCTTGGTTTCATCAGCCATCCGCTTGCCCTCATCTGTTACGCCGG
CGGTAGCCGGCCAGCCTCGCAGAGCAGGATTCCCGTTGAGCACCGCCAGGTGCGAATAAGGGACAGTGAA
GAAGGAACACCCGCTCGCGGGTGGGCCTACTTCACCTATCCTGCCCGGCTGACGCCGTTGGATACACCAA
GGAAAGTCTACACGAACCCTTTGGCAAAATCCTGTATATCGTGCGAAAAAGGATGGATATACCGAAAAAA
TCGCTATAATGACCCCGAAGCAGGGTTATGCAGCGGAAAACGGAATTGATCCCCCTCGAATTGACGCGTA
ACCAGCAATAGACATAAGCGGCTATTTAACGACCCTGCCCTGAACCGACGACCGGGTCGAATTTGCTTTC
GAATTTCTGCCATTCATCCGCTTATTATCACTTATTCAGGCGTAGCAACCAGGCGTTTAAGGGCACCAAT
AACTGCCTTAAAAAAATTACGCCCCGCCCTGCCACTCATCGCAGTACTGTTGTAATTCATTAAGCATTCT
GCCGACATGGAAGCCATCACAAACGGCATGATGAACCTGAATCGCCAGCGGCATCAGCACCTTGTCGCCT
TGCGTATAATATTTGCCCATGGTGAAAACGGGGGCGAAGAAGTTGTCCATATTGGCCACGTTTAAATCAA
AACTGGTGAAACTCACCCAGGGATTGGCTGAGACGAAAAACATATTCTCAATAAACCCTTTAGGGAAATA
GGCCAGGTTTTCACCGTAACACGCCACATCTTGCGAATATATGTGTAGAAACTGCCGGAAATCGTCGTGG
TATTCACTCCAGAGCGATGAAAACGTTTCAGTTTGCTCATGGAAAACGGTGTAACAAGGGTGAACACTAT
CCCATATCACCAGCTCACCGTCTTTCATTGCCATACGTAATTCCGGATGAGCATTCATCAGGCGGGCAAG
AATGTGAATAAAGGCCGGATAAAACTTGTGCTTATTTTTCTTTACGGTCTTTAAAAAGGCCGTAATATCC
AGCTGAACGGTCTGGTTATAGGTACATTGAGCAACTGACTGAAATGCCTCAAAATGTTCTTTACGATGCC
ATTGGGATATATCAACGGTGGTATATCCAGTGATTTTTTTCTCCATACTCTTCCTTTTTCAATATTATTG
AAGCATTTATCAGGGTTATTGTCTCATGAGCGGATACATATTTGAATGTATTTAGAAAAATAAACAAATA
GGGGTTCCGCGCACATTTCCCCGAAAAGTGCCACCTGACGTCTAAGAAACCATTATTATCATGACATTAA
CCTATAAAAATAGGCGTATCACGAGGCCCTTTCGTCACGCGTCCTCGGTACCTAACAGGTTGGATGATAA
GTCCCCGGTCTTCGTATGCCGTCTTCTGCTTGGCGCGCCCTCGAGCAATTGCCGACCGAATTTTTATGTC
GTAAAGAGGGGCTTTGCAGGGGGTGGACTCAGAAAGATGAGAATAGATGACTATTGTAGTTGAAACACAT
AGAAAGTTGCTGATATACAGACCGATACGCATATCGGGATGAACCATGAGTACGTTCTTTTCTCAAAAAA
CATAAATATTCGAAAAGAGATGCAATAAATTAAGGAGAGGTTATAATAAGGATTCTTTAAAGAGAGATAT
AGTTATGTCAAAGACTGTAGAATTTTTAGTAAATCAAAATAAAAAAAGAGGTATTAAATAGAGTGTATTT
TAAAGGAGGAGACTTATGAGTATTCAACATTTCCGTGTCGCCCTTATTCCCTTTTTTGCGGCATTTTGCC
TTCCTGTTTTTGCTCACCCAGAAACGCTGGTGAAAGTAAAAGATGCTGAAGATCAGTTGGGTGCACGAGT
GGGTTACATCGAACTGGATCTCAACAGCGGTAAGATCCTTGAGAGTTTTCGCCCCGAAGAACGTTTTCCA
ATGATGAGCACTTTTAAAGTTCTGCTATGTGGCGCGGTATTATCCCGTATTGACGCCGGGCAAGAGCAAC
TCGGTCGCCGCATACACTATTCTCAGAATGACTTGGTTGAGTACTCACCAGTCACAGAAAAGCATCTTAC
GGATGGCATGACAGTAAGAGAATTATGCAGTGCTGCCATAACCATGAGTGATAACACTGCGGCCAACTTA
CTTCTGACAACGATCGGAGGACCGAAGGAGCTAACCGCTTTTTTGCACAACATGGGGGATCATGTAACTC
GCCTTGATCGTTGGGAACCGGAGCTGAATGAAGCCATACCAAACGACGAGCGTGACACCACGATGCCTGT
AGCAATGGCAACAACGTTGCGCAAACTATTAACTGGCGAACTACTTACTCTAGCTTCCCGGCAACAATTA
ATAGACTGGATGGAGGCGGATAAAGTTGCAGGACCACTTCTGCGCTCGGCCCTTCCGGCTGGCTGGTTTA
TTGCTGATAAATCTGGAGCCGGTGAGCGTGGGTCTCGCGGTATCATTGCAGCACTGGGGCCAGATGGTAA
GCCCTCCCGTATCGTAGTTATCTACACGACGGGGAGTCAGGCAACTATGGATGAACGAAATAGACAGATC
GCTGAGATAGGTGCCTCACTGATTAAGCATTGGTAAATTATATTTAAACTCAATTTAAAGTAGGGAGAAT
AGATGCGTAAAGGCGAAGAGCTGTTCACTGGTTTCGTCACTATTCTGGTGGAACTGGATGGTGATGTCAA
CGGTCATAAGTTTTCCGTGCGTGGCGAGGGTGAAGGTGACGCAACTAATGGTAAACTGACGCTGAAGTTC
ATCTGTACTACTGGTAAACTGCCGGTACCTTGGCCGACTCTGGTAACGACGCTGACTTATGGTGTTCAGT
GCTTTGCTCGTTATCCGGACCACATGAAGCAGCATGACTTCTTCAAGTCCGCCATGCCGGAAGGCTATGT
GCAGGAACGCACGATTTCCTTTAAGGATGACGGCACGTACAAAACGCGTGCGGAAGTGAAATTTGAAGGC
GATACCCTGGTAAACCGCATTGAGCTGAAAGGCATTGACTTTAAAGAAGACGGCAATATCCTGGGCCATA
AGCTGGAATACAATTTTAACAGCCACAATGTTTACATCACCGCCGATAAACAAAAAAATGGCATTAAAGC
GAATTTTAAAATTCGCCACAACGTGGAGGATGGCAGCGTGCAGCTGGCTGATCACTACCAGCAAAACACT
CCAATCGGTGATGGTCCTGTTCTGCTGCCAGACAATCACTATCTGAGCACGCAAAGCGTTCTGTCTAAAG
ATCCGAACGAGAAACGCGATCACATGGTTCTGCTGGAGTTCGTAACCGCAGCGGGCATCACGCATGGTAT
GGATGAACTGTACAAATAAAAACAATAGGCCACATGCAACTGTCTAGAATGCGAGAGTAGGGAACTGCCA
GGCATCAAATAAAACGAAAGGCTCAGTCGAAAGACTGGGCCTTTCGTTTTATCTGTTGTTTGTCGGTGAA
CGCTCTCCTGAGTAGGACAAATCCGCCGGGAGCGGATTTGAACGTTGCGAAGCAACGGCCCGGAGGGTGG
CGGGCAGGACGCCCGCCATAAACTGCCAGGCATCAAATTAAGCAGAAGGCCATCCTGACGGATGGCCTTT
TTGCGTTTCTACCTGCAGGGCGCGCCAAGCAGAAGACGGCATACGAAGACCGGGGACTTATCATCCAACC
TGTTAGGATCCATAAGGATTCTTTAAAGAGAGATATAGTTATGTCAAAGACTGTAGAATTTTTAGTAAAT
CAAAATAAAAAAAGAGGTATTAAATAGAGTGTATTTTAAAGGAGGAGACTTCATATGGAAAAAAAGGAAT
TTCGTGTTTTGATAAAATACTGTTTTCTGAAGGGAAAAAATACAGTGGAAGCAAAAACTTGGCTTGATAA
TGAGTTTCCGGACTCTGCCCCAGGGAAATCAACAATAATTGATTGGTATGCAAAATTCAAGCGTGGTGAA
ATGAGCACGGAGGACGGTGAACGCAGTGGACGCCCGAAAGAGGTGGTTACCGACGAAAACATCAAAAAAA
TCCACAAAATGATTTTGAATGACCGTAAAATGAAGTTGATCGAGATAGCAGAGGCCTTAAAGATATCAAA
GGAACGTGTTGGTCATATCATTCATCAATATTTGGATATGCGGAAGCTCTGTGCGAAATGGGTGCCGCGC
GAGCTCACATTTGACCAAAAACAACGACGTGTTGATGATTCTAAGCGGTGTTTGCAGCTGTTAACTCGTA
ATACACCCGAGTTTTTCCGTCGATATGTGACAATGGATGAAACATGGCTCCATCACTACACTCCTGAGTC
CAATCGACAGTCGGCTGAGTGGACAGCGACCGGTGAACCGTCTCCGAAGCGTGGAAAGACTCAAAAGTCC
GCTGGCAAAGTAATGGCCTCTGTTTTTTGGGATGCGCATGGAATAATTTTTATCGATTATCTTGAGAAGG
GAAAAACCATCAACAGTGACTATTATATGGCGTTATTGGAGCGTTTGAAGGTCGAAATCGCGGCAAAACG
GCCCCACATGAAGAAGAAAAAAGTGTTGTTCCACCAAGACAACGCACCGTGCCACAAGTCATTGAGAACG
ATGGCAAAAATTCATGAATTGGGCTTCGAATTGCTTCCCCACCCGCCGTATTCTCCAGATCTGGCCCCCA
GCGACTTTTTCTTGTTCTCAGACCTCAAAAGGATGCTCGCAGGGAAAAAATTTGGCTGCAATGAAGAGGT
GATCGCCGAAACTGAGGCCTATTTTGAGGCAAAACCGAAGGAGTACTACCAAAATGGTATCAAAAAATTG
GAAGGTCGTTATAATCGTTGTATCGCTCTTGAAGGGAACTATGTTGAATAAGCGGCCGCCACCGCGGTGG
AGGGGAATT
Features (pLannotate 1.2.2; 11 found; start..end, strand, type, name):
    102..647     +  rep_origin     p15A ori: Plasmids containing the medium-copy-number p15A origin of replication can be propagated in E. coli cells that contain a second plasmid with the ColE1 origin.
    735..790     +  rep_origin     RSF ori (fragment): Plasmids containing the RSF 1030 origin of replication can be propagated in E. coli cells that contain additional plasmids with compatible origins.
    839..884     -  CDS            traJ (fragment): oriT-recognizing protein; traJ
    917..1026    -  oriT           oriT: incP origin of transfer
   1347..2006    -  CDS            CmR: chloramphenicol acetyltransferase; cat; confers resistance to chloramphenicol
   2007..2111    -  promoter       AmpR promoter: bla
   2606..3466    +  CDS            AmpR: β-lactamase; bla; confers resistance to ampicillin, carbenicillin, and related antibiotics
   3503..4216    +  CDS            superfolder GFP: GFP variant that folds robustly even when fused to poorly folded proteins (Pédelacq et al., 2006)
   4276..4362    +  terminator     rrnB T1 terminator: Escherichia coli rrnB; transcription terminator T1 from the E. coli rrnB gene
   4454..4481    +  terminator     rrnB T2 terminator: transcription terminator T2 from the E. coli rrnB gene
   5721..5742    -  misc_feature   MCS (fragment): pBluescript multiple cloning site
