>Addgene plasmid #122570 | pGT-Ah3 | addgene full sequence | sequence record 241981 | Addgene Partial NGS Result
AACAACTTATATCGTATGGGGCTGACTTCAGGTGCTACATTTGAAGAGATAAATTGCACTGAAATCTAGA
AATATTTTATCTGATTAATAAGATGATCTTCTTGAGATCGTTTTGGTCTGCGCGTAATCTCTTGCTCTGA
AAACGAAAAAACCGCCTTGCAGGGCGGTTTTTCGAAGGTTCTCTGAGCTACCAACTCTTTGAACCGAGGT
AACTGGCTTGGAGGAGCGCAGTCACCAAAACTTGTCCTTTCAGTTTAGCCTTAACCGGCGCATGACTTCA
AGACTAACTCCTCTAAATCAATTACCAGTGGCTGCTGCCAGTGGTGCTTTTGCATGTCTTTCCGGGTTGG
ACTCAAGACGATAGTTACCGGATAAGGCGCAGCGGTCGGACTGAACGGGGGGTTCGTGCATACAGTCCAG
CTTGGAGCGAACTGCCTACCCGGAACTGAGTGTCAGGCGTGGAATGAGACAAACGCGGCCATAACAGCGG
AATGACACCGGTAAACCGAAAGGCAGGAACAGGAGAGCGCACGAGGGAGCCGCCAGGGGGAAACGCCTGG
TATCTTTATAGTCCTGTCGGGTTTCGCCACCACTGATTTGAGCGTCAGATTTCGTGATGCTTGTCAGGGG
GGCGGAGCCTATGGAAAAACGGCTTTGCCGCGGCCCTCTCACTTCCCTGTTAAGTATCTTCCTGGCATCT
TCCAGGAAATCTCCGCCCCGTTCGTAAGCCATTTCCGCTCGCCGCAGTCGAACGACCGAGCGTAGCGAGT
CAGTGAGCGAGGAAGCGGAATATATCCAGATCCTCTACGCCGGACGCATCGTGGCCGGATCAATTCCGTG
ATAGGTGGGCTGCCCTTCCTGGTTGGCTTGGTTTCATCAGCCATCCGCTTGCCCTCATCTGTTACGCCGG
CGGTAGCCGGCCAGCCTCGCAGAGCAGGATTCCCGTTGAGCACCGCCAGGTGCGAATAAGGGACAGTGAA
GAAGGAACACCCGCTCGCGGGTGGGCCTACTTCACCTATCCTGCCCGGCTGACGCCGTTGGATACACCAA
GGAAAGTCTACACGAACCCTTTGGCAAAATCCTGTATATCGTGCGAAAAAGGATGGATATACCGAAAAAA
TCGCTATAATGACCCCGAAGCAGGGTTATGCAGCGGAAAACGGAATTGATCCCCCTCGAATTGACGCGTA
ACCAGCAATAGACATAAGCGGCTATTTAACGACCCTGCCCTGAACCGACGACCGGGTCGAATTTGCTTTC
GAATTTCTGCCATTCATCCGCTTATTATCACTTATTCAGGCGTAGCAACCAGGCGTTTAAGGGCACCAAT
AACTGCCTTAAAAAAATTACGCCCCGCCCTGCCACTCATCGCAGTACTGTTGTAATTCATTAAGCATTCT
GCCGACATGGAAGCCATCACAAACGGCATGATGAACCTGAATCGCCAGCGGCATCAGCACCTTGTCGCCT
TGCGTATAATATTTGCCCATGGTGAAAACGGGGGCGAAGAAGTTGTCCATATTGGCCACGTTTAAATCAA
AACTGGTGAAACTCACCCAGGGATTGGCTGAGACGAAAAACATATTCTCAATAAACCCTTTAGGGAAATA
GGCCAGGTTTTCACCGTAACACGCCACATCTTGCGAATATATGTGTAGAAACTGCCGGAAATCGTCGTGG
TATTCACTCCAGAGCGATGAAAACGTTTCAGTTTGCTCATGGAAAACGGTGTAACAAGGGTGAACACTAT
CCCATATCACCAGCTCACCGTCTTTCATTGCCATACGTAATTCCGGATGAGCATTCATCAGGCGGGCAAG
AATGTGAATAAAGGCCGGATAAAACTTGTGCTTATTTTTCTTTACGGTCTTTAAAAAGGCCGTAATATCC
AGCTGAACGGTCTGGTTATAGGTACATTGAGCAACTGACTGAAATGCCTCAAAATGTTCTTTACGATGCC
ATTGGGATATATCAACGGTGGTATATCCAGTGATTTTTTTCTCCATACTCTTCCTTTTTCAATATTATTG
AAGCATTTATCAGGGTTATTGTCTCATGAGCGGATACATATTTGAATGTATTTAGAAAAATAAACAAATA
GGGGTTCCGCGCACATTTCCCCGAAAAGTGCCACCTGACGTCTAAGAAACCATTATTATCATGACATTAA
CCTATAAAAATAGGCGTATCACGAGGCCCTTTCGTCACGCGTCCTCGGTACCTAACAGGTTGGATGATAA
GTCCCCGGTCTTCGTATGCCGTCTTCTGCTTGGCGCGCCCTCGAGCAATTGCCGACCGAATTTTTATGTC
ATAAAGAGGGGCTTTGCAGGGGGTGGACTCAGAAAGATGAGAATAGATGACTATTGTAGTTGAAACACAT
AGAAAGTTGCTGATATACAGACCGATACGCATATCGGGATGAACCATGAGTACGTTCTTTTCTCAAAAAA
CATAAATATTCGAAAAGAGATGCAATAAATTAAGGAGAGGTTATAATAAGGATTCTTTAAAGAGAGATAT
AGTTATGTCAAAGACTGTAGAATTTTTAGTAAATCAAAATAAAAAAAGAGGTATTAAATAGAGTGTATTT
TAAAGGAGGAGACTTATGAGTATTCAACATTTCCGTGTCGCCCTTATTCCCTTTTTTGCGGCATTTTGCC
TTCCTGTTTTTGCTCACCCAGAAACGCTGGTGAAAGTAAAAGATGCTGAAGATCAGTTGGGTGCACGAGT
GGGTTACATCGAACTGGATCTCAACAGCGGTAAGATCCTTGAGAGTTTTCGCCCCGAAGAACGTTTTCCA
ATGATGAGCACTTTTAAAGTTCTGCTATGTGGCGCGGTATTATCCCGTATTGACGCCGGGCAAGAGCAAC
TCGGTCGCCGCATACACTATTCTCAGAATGACTTGGTTGAGTACTCACCAGTCACAGAAAAGCATCTTAC
GGATGGCATGACAGTAAGAGAATTATGCAGTGCTGCCATAACCATGAGTGATAACACTGCGGCCAACTTA
CTTCTGACAACGATCGGAGGACCGAAGGAGCTAACCGCTTTTTTGCACAACATGGGGGATCATGTAACTC
GCCTTGATCGTTGGGAACCGGAGCTGAATGAAGCCATACCAAACGACGAGCGTGACACCACGATGCCTGT
AGCAATGGCAACAACGTTGCGCAAACTATTAACTGGCGAACTACTTACTCTAGCTTCCCGGCAACAATTA
ATAGACTGGATGGAGGCGGATAAAGTTGCAGGACCACTTCTGCGCTCGGCCCTTCCGGCTGGCTGGTTTA
TTGCTGATAAATCTGGAGCCGGTGAGCGTGGGTCTCGCGGTATCATTGCAGCACTGGGGCCAGATGGTAA
GCCCTCCCGTATCGTAGTTATCTACACGACGGGGAGTCAGGCAACTATGGATGAACGAAATAGGCAGATC
GCTGAGATAGGTGCCGCACTGATTAAGCATTGGTAAATTATATTTAAACTCAATTTAAAGTAGGGAGAAT
AGATGCGTAAAGGCGAAGAGCTGTTCACTGGTTTCGTCACTATTCTGGTGGAACTGGATGGTGATGTCAA
CGGTCATAAGTTTTCCGTGCGTGGCGAGGGTGAAGGTGACGCAACTAATGGTAAACTGACGCTGAAGTTC
ATCTGTACTACTGGTAAACTGCCGGTACCTTGGCCGACTCTGGTAACGACGCTGACTTATGGTGTTCAGT
GCTTTGCTCGTTATCCGGACCACATGAAGCAGCATGACTTCTTCAAGTCCGCCATGCCGGAAGGCTATGT
GCAGGAACGCACGATTTCCTTTAAGGATGACGGCACGTACAAAACGCGTGCGGAAGTGAAATTTGAAGGC
GATACCCTGGTAAACCGCATTGAGCTGAAAGGCATTGACTTTAAAGAAGACGGCAATATCCTGGGCCATA
AGCTGGAATACAATTTTAACAGCCACAATGTTTACATCACCGCCGATAAACAAAAAAATGGCATTAAAGC
GAATTTTAAAATTCGCCACAACGTGGAGGATGGCAGCGTGCAGCTGGCTGATCACTACCAGCAAAACACT
CCAATCGGTGATGGTCCTGTTCTGCTGCCAGACAATCACTATCTGAGCACGCAAAGCGTTCTGTCTAAAG
ATCCGAACGAGAAACGCGATCACATGGTTCTGCTGGAGTTCGTAACCGCAGCGGGCATCACGCATGGTAT
GGATGAACTGTACAAATAAAAACAATAGGCCACATGCAACTGTCTAGAATGCGAGAGTAGGGAACTGCCA
GGCATCAAATAAAACGAAAGGCTCAGTCGAAAGACTGGGCCTTTCGTTTTATCTGTTGTTTGTCGGTGAA
CGCTCTCCTGAGTAGGACAAATCCGCCGGGAGCGGATTTGAACGTTGCGAAGCAACGGCCCGGAGGGTGG
CGGGCAGGACGCCCGCCATAAACTGCCAGGCATCAAATTAAGCAGAAGGCCATCCTGACGGATGGCCTTT
TTGCGTTTCTACCTGCAGGGCGCGCCAAGCAGAAGACGGCATACGAAGACCGGGGACTTATCATCCAACC
TGTTAGGATCCATAAGGATTCTTTAAAGAGAGATATAGTTATGTCAAAGACTGTAGAATTTTTAGTAAAT
CAAAATAAAAAAAGAGGTATTAAATAGAGTGTATTTTAAAGGAGGAGACTTCATATGGAAAAAAAGGAAT
TTCGTGTTTTGATAAAATACTGTTTTCTGAAGGGAAAAAATACAGTGGAAGCAAAAACTTGGCTTGATAA
TGAGTTTCCGGACTCTGCCCCAGGGAAATCAACAATAATTGATTGGTATGCAAAATTCAAGCGTGGTGAA
ATGAGCACGGAGGACGGTGAACGCAGTGGACGCCCGAAAGAGGTGGTTACCGACGAAAACATCAAAAAAA
TCCACAAAATGATTTTGAATGACCGTAAAATGAAGTTGATCGAGATAGCAGAGGCCTTAAAGATATCAAA
GGAACGTGTTGGTCATATCATTCATCAATATTTGGATATGCGGAAGCTCTGTGCGAAATGGGTGCCGCGC
GAGCTCACATTTGACCAAAAACAACGACGTGTTGATGATTCTAAGCGGTGTTTGCAGCTGTTAACTCGTA
ATACACCCGAGTTTTTCCGTCGATATGTGACAATGGATGAAACATGGCTCCATCACTACACTCCTGAGTC
CAATCGACAGTCGGCTGAGTGGACAGCGACCGGTGAACCGTCTCCGAAGCGTGGAAAGACTCAAAAGTCC
GCTGGCAAAGTAATGGCCTCTGTTTTTTGGGATGCGCATGGAATAATTTTTATCGATTATCTTGAGAAGG
GAAAAACCATCAACAGTGACTATTATATGGCGTTATTGGAGCGTTTGAAGGTCGAAATCGCGGCAAAACG
GCCCCACATGAAGAAGAAAAAAGTGTTGTTCCACCAAGACAACGCACCGTGCCACAAGTCATTGAGAACG
ATGGCAAAAATTCATGAATTGGGCTTCGAATTGCTTCCCCACCCGCCGTATTCTCCAGATCTGGCCCCCA
GCGACTTTTTCTTGTTCTCAGACCTCAAAAGGATGCTCGCAGGGAAAAAATTTGGCTGCAATGAAGAGGT
GATCGCCGAAACTGAGGCCTATTTTGAGGCAAAACCGAAGGAGTACTACCAAAATGGTATCAAAAAATTG
GAAGGTCGTTATAATCGTTGTATCGCTCTTGAAGGGAACTATGTTGAATAAGCGGCCGCCACCGCGGTTG
AGGGGAATT
Features (pLannotate 1.2.2; 11 found; start..end, strand, type, name):
    102..647     +  rep_origin     p15A ori: Plasmids containing the medium-copy-number p15A origin of replication can be propagated in E. coli cells that contain a second plasmid with the ColE1 origin.
    735..790     +  rep_origin     RSF ori (fragment): Plasmids containing the RSF 1030 origin of replication can be propagated in E. coli cells that contain additional plasmids with compatible origins.
    839..884     -  CDS            traJ (fragment): oriT-recognizing protein; traJ
    917..1026    -  oriT           oriT: incP origin of transfer
   1347..2006    -  CDS            CmR: chloramphenicol acetyltransferase; cat; confers resistance to chloramphenicol
   2007..2111    -  promoter       AmpR promoter: bla
   2606..3466    +  CDS            AmpR: β-lactamase; bla; confers resistance to ampicillin, carbenicillin, and related antibiotics
   3503..4216    +  CDS            superfolder GFP: GFP variant that folds robustly even when fused to poorly folded proteins (Pédelacq et al., 2006)
   4276..4362    +  terminator     rrnB T1 terminator: Escherichia coli rrnB; transcription terminator T1 from the E. coli rrnB gene
   4454..4481    +  terminator     rrnB T2 terminator: transcription terminator T2 from the E. coli rrnB gene
   5721..5738    -  misc_feature   MCS (fragment): pBluescript multiple cloning site
