[The description below was written by a language model from this plasmid's Addgene catalogue record and pLannotate feature annotations shown in this document.]
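Description:
pGT-Ah3 is a 5.7 kb mobilizable bacterial plasmid built as a donor vector for the MAGIC system, an approach for genetically modifying gut microbiome bacteria in situ. It replicates in E. coli from a p15A origin (listed as low copy) and is maintained under dual chloramphenicol and ampicillin selection. The chloramphenicol acetyltransferase gene is driven by the bla (AmpR) promoter. An IncP-type origin of transfer, flanked by a fragment of traJ, allows the plasmid to be mobilized by conjugation from a donor strain that supplies the transfer machinery in trans. The annotation also picks up short fragments of an RSF origin and a pBluescript polylinker, which appear to be cloning remnants rather than functional parts.

The payload is a roughly 1.6 kb synthetic cassette, assembled by Gibson cloning. It consists of a β-lactamase coding sequence followed closely on the same strand by superfolder GFP and then the rrnB T1 and T2 transcription terminators. This layout suggests the two genes are co-transcribed, giving recipients both a selectable resistance and a fluorescent marker. The promoter driving this cassette is not annotated in the feature table.

The catalogue describes the payload as carried on a Himar (mariner-family) transposon, which would let it integrate into a recipient's genome after transfer. However, neither the transposase gene nor the transposon inverted repeats are identified in the automated annotation. Sizeable unannotated stretches, notably downstream of the terminators, may hold these elements, but the record does not confirm their position. The depositor and repository sequence records yield essentially identical feature maps.
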