Addgene plasmid #122570: pGT-Ah3
Purpose: MAGIC donor plasmid (Himar transposon with beta-lactamase/sfGFP payload)
Depositing lab: Harris Wang. Depositing organization: Columbia University. Publication: Metagenomic engineering of the mammalian gut microbiome in situ. Ronda C, Chen SP, Cabral V, Yaung SJ, Wang HH. Nat Methods. 2019 Feb;16(2):167-170. doi: 10.1038/s41592-018-0301-y. Epub 2019 Jan 14. PubMed 30643213.
Backbone
  Vector backbone: pGT-Ah3
  Backbone size w/o insert (bp): 4100
  Total vector size (bp): 5749
  Vector type: Bacterial Expression, Synthetic Biology
Growth in bacteria
  Bacterial resistance: Chloramphenicol and Ampicillin, 25 & 100 μg/mL
  Growth temperature: 37°C
  Growth strain: DH5alpha
  Copy number: Low Copy
Gene/Insert
  Gene/Insert name: beta-lactamase/sfGFP
  Species: Synthetic
  Insert size (bp): 1614
  Cloning method: Gibson Cloning
  Sequencing primers: 5′ GGGTGGACTCAGAAAGATGAGA; 3′ GGCCGTTGCTTCGCAACGTT
Terms and licenses: Academic/Nonprofit Terms; Industry Terms: Not Available to Industry
Depositor comments: See supplemental tables of the referenced paper for more information on each plasmid.
How to cite: pGT-Ah3 was a gift from Harris Wang (Addgene plasmid # 122570 ; http://n2t.net/addgene:122570 ; RRID:Addgene_122570)
